>Addgene plasmid #50291 | pAGM1479 | addgene full sequence | sequence record 497576 | Addgene NGS Result
CTGACTCGCTGCGCTCGGTCGTTCGGCTGCGGCGAGCGGTATCAGCTCACTCAAAGGCGGTAATACGGTT
ATCCACAGAATCAGGGGATAACGCAGGAAAGAACATGTGAGCAAAAGGCCAGCAAAAGGCCAGGAACCGT
AAAAAGGCCGCGTTGCTGGCGTTTTTCCATAGGCTCCGCCCCCCTGACGAGCATCACAAAAATCGACGCT
CAAGTCAGAGGTGGCGAAACCCGACAGGACTATAAAGATACCAGGCGTTTCCCCCTGGAAGCTCCCTCGT
GCGCTCTCCTGTTCCGACCCTGCCGCTTACCGGATACCTGTCCGCCTTTCTCCCTTCGGGAAGCGTGGCG
CTTTCTCATAGCTCACGCTGTAGGTATCTCAGTTCGGTGTAGGTCGTTCGCTCCAAGCTGGGCTGTGTGC
ACGAACCCCCCGTTCAGCCCGACCGCTGCGCCTTATCCGGTAACTATCGTCTTGAGTCCAACCCGGTAAG
ACACGACTTATCGCCACTGGCAGCAGCCACTGGTAACAGGATTAGCAGAGCGAGGTATGTAGGCGGTGCT
ACAGAGTTCTTGAAGTGGTGGCCTAACTACGGCTACACTAGAAGAACAGTATTTGGTATCTGCGCTCTGC
TGAAGCCAGTTACCTTCGGAAAAAGAGTTGGTAGCTCTTGATCCGGCAAACAAACCACCGCTGGTAGCGG
TGGTTTTTTTGTTTGCAAGCAGCAGATTACGCGCAGAAAAAAAGGATCTCAAGAAGATCCTTTGATCTTT
TCTACGGGGTCTGACGCTCAGTGGAACGAAAACTCACGTTAAGGGATTTTGGTCATGAGATTATCAAAAA
GGATCTTCACCTAGATCCTTTTAAATTAAAAATGAAGTTTTAAATCAATCTAAAGTATATATGAGTAAAC
TTGGTCTGACAGTTATTTGCCGACTACCTTGGTGATCTCGCCTTTTACGTAATGGACAAATTCTTCCAAC
TGATCTGCGCGCGAGGCCAAGCGATCTTCTTCTTGTCCAAGATAAGCCTGTCTAGCTTCAAGTATGACGG
GCTGATACTGGGCCGGCAGGCGCTCCATTGCCCAGTCGGCAGCGACATCCTTCGGCGCGATTTTGCCGGT
TACTGCGCTGTACCAAATGCGGGACAACGTAAGCACTACATTTCGCTCATCGCCAGCCCAGTCGGGCGGC
GAGTTCCATAGCGTTAAGGTTTCATTTAGCGCCTCAAATAGATCCTGTTCAGGAACCGGATCAAAGAGTT
CCTCCGCCGCTGGACCTACCAAGGCAACGCTATGTTCTCTTGCTTTTGTCAGCAAGATAGCCAGATCAAT
GTCGATCGTGGCTGGCTCGAAGATACCTGCAAGAATGTCATTGCGCTGCCATTCTCCAAATTGCAGTTCG
CGCTTAGCTGGATAACGCCACGGAATGATGTCGTCGTGCACAACAATGGTGACTTCTACAGCGCGGAGAA
TCTCGCTCTCTCCAGGGGAAGCCGAAGTTTCCAAAAGGTCGTTGATCAAAGCTCGCCGCGTTGTTTCATC
AAGCCTTACGGTCACCGTAACCAGCAAATCAATATCGCTGTGTGGCTTCAGGCCGCCATCCACTGCGGAG
CCGTACAAATGTACGGCCAGCAACGTCGGTTCGAGATGGCGCTCGATGACGCCAACTACCTCTGATAGTT
GAGTCGATACTTCGGCGATCACCGCTTCCCTCATGATGTTTAACTTTGTTTTAGGGCGACTGCCCTGCTG
CGTAACATCGTTGCTGCTCCATAACATCAAACATCGACCCACGGCGTAACGCGCTTGCTGCTTGGATGCC
CGAGGCATAGACTGTACCCCAAAAAAAAACAGTCATAACAAGCCATGAAAACCGCCACTGCGCCGTTACC
ACCGCTGCGTTCGGTCAAGGTTCTGGACCAGTTGCGTGAGCGCATACTCTTCCTTTTTCAATATTATTGA
AGCATTTATCAGGGTTATTGTCTCATGAGCGGATACATATTTGAATGTATTTAGAAAAATAAACAAATAG
GGGTTCCGCGCACATTTCCCCGAAAAGTGCCACCTGACGTCTAAGAAACCATTATTATCATGACATTAAC
CTATAAAAATAGGCGTATCACGAGGCCCTTTCGTCCACTGAAGAGCCACTTCGTGGTCTCACATTCCGCT
GTGGTGGTGGTGGTGGTGGCTGCCCATGTATCGATAATTGTAAATGTAATTGTAATGTTGTTTGTTGTTT
GTTGTTGTTGGTAATTGTTGTAAAAATGAGCTCTTATACAGTATGAGACCACAGAGTGATTAATGAATCG
GCCAACGCGCGGGGAGAGGCGGTTTGCGTATTGGGCGCTCTTCCGCTTCCTCGCTCA
Features (pLannotate 1.2.2; 8 found; start..end, strand, type, name):
    164..752     -  rep_origin     ori: high-copy-number ColE1/pMB1/pBR322/pUC origin of replication
    926..1714    -  CDS            aadA: S3AD_ECOLX - Experimental evidence at protein level: Swiss-Prot protein existence level 1. Mediates bacterial resistance to the antibiotics streptomycin and spectinomycin. From Escherichia coli.
   1721..1777    -  CDS            GmR (fragment): gentamycin acetyltransferase; aacC1; confers resistance to gentamycin
   1865..1945    +  CDS            int (fragment): INT2_ECOLX - Protein inferred from homology: Swiss-Prot protein existence level 3. Putative integrase believed to be involved in the insertion of antibiotic resistance genes into plasmids and transposons. From Escherichia coli.
   1936..2040    -  promoter       AmpR promoter: bla
   2171..2189    -  CDS            9xHis (fragment): 9xHis affinity tag
   2205..2258    -  misc_feature   TMV Ω: translational enhancer from the tobacco mosaic virus 5'-leader sequence (Gallie et al., 1988)
   2299..2348    -  CDS            lacI (fragment): lac repressor; lacI; The lac repressor binds to the lac operator to inhibit transcription in E. coli. This inhibition can be relieved by adding lactose or isopropyl-β-D-thiogalactopyranoside (IPTG).
