[The description below was written by a language model from this plasmid's Addgene catalogue record and pLannotate feature annotations shown in this document.]
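Description:
pAGM1479 is a small (about 2.4 kb) level 0 part plasmid from a Golden Gate modular cloning (MoClo) toolbox for plants, built in the pICH41246 backbone. Although it is catalogued as a plant expression vector, it is not an expression construct in its own right. It is a storage and donor plasmid for a single standardised part and carries no plant promoter, coding sequence of interest, terminator or plant selection marker. It replicates in E. coli at high copy from a ColE1/pUC-type origin and is selected with spectinomycin through the aadA adenylyltransferase gene. The short gentamicin-resistance, integrase and lacI fragments picked up by annotation appear to be remnants of the resistance cassette and backbone rather than functional elements. An AmpR (bla) promoter is also annotated upstream of this region.

The insert combines the tobacco mosaic virus omega 5' leader, a well-known translational enhancer, with an N-terminal 6x polyhistidine tag. The feature table shows both as adjacent elements on the same strand, with the tag annotated as a partial match to a longer His tag. The module was cloned through BpiI sites that were destroyed in the process, and internal BsaI and BbsI sites were removed by point mutation so the part is compatible with Type IIS assembly. The insert can be released with BsaI, which allows one-pot ligation with promoter, coding sequence and terminator modules into a transcription unit. The encoded plant-expressed protein then gains enhanced translation and an N-terminal His tag for detection or affinity purification. The specific fusion overhangs are not stated in the record.
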