Addgene plasmid #50291: pAGM1479
Depositing lab: Sylvestre Marillonnet. Depositing organization: Leibniz Institute of Plant Biochemistry (IPB). Publication: A golden gate modular cloning toolbox for plants. Engler C, Youles M, Gruetzner R, Ehnert TM, Werner S, Jones JD, Patron NJ, Marillonnet S. ACS Synth Biol. 2014 Nov 21;3(11):839-43. doi: 10.1021/sb4001504. Epub 2014 Feb 20. PubMed 24933124.
Backbone
  Vector backbone: pICH41246
  Vector type: plant expression
Growth in bacteria
  Bacterial resistance: Spectinomycin, 50 μg/mL
  Growth temperature: 37°C
  Growth strain: DH5alpha
  Copy number: High Copy
Gene/Insert
  Gene/Insert name: 5'UTR, omega (Tobacco Mosaic Virus) + N terminal HIS tag (6x polyhistidine)
  Mutation: BsaI/BbsI sites removed by point-mutation
  Cloning method: Restriction Enzyme; 5′ cloning site BpiI (destroyed during cloning); 3′ cloning site BpiI (destroyed during cloning)
Terms and licenses: Academic/Nonprofit Terms; Industry Terms: Not Available to Industry
Depositor comments: insert can be released with BsaI
How to cite: pAGM1479 was a gift from Sylvestre Marillonnet (Addgene plasmid # 50291 ; http://n2t.net/addgene:50291 ; RRID:Addgene_50291)
