>Addgene plasmid #50291 | pAGM1479 | addgene partial sequence | sequence record 76726 | ColEterm 5'-agctgataccgctcgccgcagccgaacg-3'
CTGTGGTCTCATACTGTATAAGAGCTCATTTTTACAACAATTACCAACAACAACAAACAACAAACAACAT
TACAATTACATTTACAATTATCGATACATGGGCAGCCACCACCACCACCACCACAGCGGAATGTGAGACC
ACGAAGTGGCTCTTCAGTGGACGAAAGGGCCTCGTGATACGCCTATTTTTATAGGTTAATGTCATGATAA
TAATGGTTTCTTAGACGTCAGGTGGCACTTTTCGGGGAAATGTGCGCGGAACCCCTATTTGTTTATTTTT
CTAAATACATTCAAATATGTATCCGCTCATGAGACAATAACCCTGATAAATGCTTCAATAATATTGAAAA
AGGAAGAGTATGCGCTCACGCAACTGGTCCAGAACCTTGACCGAACGCAGCGGTGGTAACGGCGCAGTGG
CGGTTTTCATGGCTTGTTATGACTGTTTTTTTTTGGGGTACAGTCTATGCCTCGGGCATCCAAGCAGCAA
GCGCGTTACGCCGTGGGTCGATGTTTGATGTTATGGAGCAGCAACGATGTTACGCAGCAGGGCAGTCGCC
CTAAAACAAAGTTAAACATCATGAGGGAAGCGGTGATCGCCGAAGTATCGACTCAACTATCAGAGGTAGT
TGGCGTCATCGAGCGCCATCTCGAACCGACGTTGCTGGCCGTACATTTGTACGGCTCCGCAGTGGATGGC
GGCCTGAAGCCACACAGCGATATTGATTTGCTGGTTACGGTGACCGTAAGGCTTGATGAAACAACGCGGC
GAGCTTTGATCAACGACCTTTTGGAAACTTCGGCTTCCCCTGGAGAGAGCGAGATTCTCCGCGCTGTA
