>Addgene plasmid #50291 | pAGM1479 | addgene partial sequence | sequence record 77648 | pBR322ori-F 5'-GGGAAACGCCTGGTATCTTT-3'
AAAAACGCCAGCAACGCGGCCTTTTTACGGTTCCTGGCCTTTTGCTGGCCTTTTGCTCACATGTTCTTTC
CTGCGTTATCCCCTGATTCTGTGGATAACCGTATTACCGCCTTTGAGTGAGCTGATACCGCTCGCCGCAG
CCGAACGACCGAGCGCAGCGAGTCAGTGAGCGAGGAAGCGGAAGAGCGCCCAATACGCAAACCGCCTCTC
CCCGCGCGTTGGCCGATTCATTAATCACTCTGTGGTCTCATACTGTATAAGAGCTCATTTTTACAACAAT
TACCAACAACAACAAACAACAAACAACATTACAATTACATTTACAATTATCGATACATGGGCAGCCACCA
CCACCACCACCACAGCGGAATGTGAGACCACGAAGTGGCTCTTCAGTGGACGAAAGGGCCTCGTGATACG
CCTATTTTTATAGGTTAATGTCATGATAATAATGGTTTCTTAGACGTCAGGTGGCACTTTTCGGGGAAAT
GTGCGCGGAACCCCTATTTGTTTATTTTTCTAAATACATTCAAATATGTATCCGCTCATGAGACAATAAC
CCTGATAAATGCTTCAATAATATTGAAAAAGGAAGAGTATGCGCTCACGCAACTGGTCCAGAACCTTGAC
CGAACGCAGCGGTGGTAACGGCGCAGTGGCGGTTTTCATGGCTTGTTATGACTGTTTTTTTTTGGGGTAC
AGTCTATGCCTCGGGCATCCAAGCAGCAAGCGCGTTACGCCGTGGGTCGATGTTTGATGTTATGGAGCAG
CAACG
